Addgene plasmid #231549: pCMVtrunc beta-actinh7TAA-msfGFPΔN7ΔC11-SSSSactin
Purpose: Mammalian expression of human β-actin fused intramolecularly to N- and C-terminally truncated monomeric sfGFP, for actin filament organization measurements using fluorescence polarization
Depositing lab: Manos Mavrakis. Depositing organization: CNRS UMR 7249, Institut Fresnel. Publication: Genetically encoded reporters of actin filament organization in living cells and tissues. Martins CS, Iv F, Suman SK, Panagiotou TC, Sidor C, Ruso-Lopez M, Plancke CN, Omi S, Pages R, Gomes M, Llewellyn A, Bandi SR, Ramond L, Arbizzani F, Rimoli CV, Schnorrer F, Robin F, Wilde A, LeGoff L, Pedelacq JD, Jegou A, Cabantous S, Rincon SA, Chandre C, Brasselet S, Mavrakis M. Cell. 2025 Apr 1:S0092-8674(25)00276-4. doi: 10.1016/j.cell.2025.03.003. PubMed 40179884.
Backbone
  Vector backbone: pCMVtrunc (Watanabe and Mitchison, 2002)
  Vector type: Mammalian Expression
Growth in bacteria
  Bacterial resistance: Kanamycin, 50 μg/mL
  Growth temperature: 37°C
  Growth strain: DH5alpha
  Copy number: High Copy
Gene/Insert
  Gene/Insert name: ACTB (alt name: beta actin)
  Species: H. sapiens (human)
  Entrez Gene: ACTB (a.k.a. BKRNS, BNS, BRWS1, CSMH, DDS1, PS1TP5BP1, THC8)
  Promoter: CMVtrunc
  Tag / fusion protein: msfGFP (intramolecular)
  Cloning method: Gibson Cloning
Terms and licenses: Academic/Nonprofit Terms; Industry Terms: Not Available to Industry
Depositor comments: Please visit https://doi.org/10.1101/2024.04.26.591305 for bioRxiv preprint. This plasmid is also called A18 in the paper.
How to cite: pCMVtrunc beta-actinh7TAA-msfGFPΔN7ΔC11-SSSSactin was a gift from Manos Mavrakis (Addgene plasmid # 231549 ; http://n2t.net/addgene:231549 ; RRID:Addgene_231549)
