[The description below was written by a language model from this plasmid's Addgene catalogue record and pLannotate feature annotations shown in this document.]
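Description:
pCMVtrunc beta-actinh7TAA-msfGFPΔN7ΔC11-SSSSactin (called A18 in the associated paper) is a 5,275-nt mammalian expression plasmid built by Gibson cloning on the pCMVtrunc backbone. It carries a high-copy ColE1/pUC-type origin for propagation in E. coli and an f1 origin. Selection relies on a single NeoR/KanR (Tn5 aminoglycoside phosphotransferase) gene placed behind tandem bacterial (AmpR) and SV40 early promoters and followed by an HSV TK polyadenylation signal, so the same cassette gives kanamycin resistance in bacteria and could support G418 selection in mammalian cells.

The payload is human β-actin (ACTB) with monomeric superfolder GFP inserted within the actin coding sequence rather than at either end. Consistent with this, the feature table shows actin-homologous coding segments on both sides of a GFP-type open reading frame. The automated annotation assigns these to actins of other species and to an EGFP variant, which reflects the high conservation of these proteins rather than the actual source stated in the record. The name indicates that the msfGFP lacks 7 N-terminal and 11 C-terminal residues, with short junction sequences (TAA, SSSS) apparently linking it to actin. The exact insertion position is not otherwise spelled out in the record. Transcription is driven by a truncated CMV promoter, annotated only as short enhancer and minimal-promoter fragments, a design generally used for low expression levels, and it terminates at an SV40 poly(A) signal.

Trimming the GFP termini and embedding it intramolecularly is intended to restrict the fluorophore's rotational freedom relative to the actin filament. This makes the construct a genetically encoded reporter of actin filament organization, read out by fluorescence polarization microscopy in living mammalian cells.
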