Features (pLannotate 1.2.2; 16 found; start..end, strand, type, name):
      1..93      +  enhancer       CMV enhancer (fragment): human cytomegalovirus immediate early enhancer
     91..114     +  promoter       minimal CMV promoter (fragment): human cytomegalovirus (CMV) immediate early promoter
    170..661     +  CDS            ACT_SPOLI: Experimental evidence at transcript level: Swiss-Prot protein existence level 2. Actins are highly conserved proteins that are involved in various types of cell motility and are ubiquitously expressed in all eukaryotic cells. From Spodoptera littoralis (Egyptian cotton leafworm).
    752..835     +  CDS            ACTM_LYTPI (fragment): Protein inferred from homology: Swiss-Prot protein existence level 3. Actins are highly conserved proteins that are involved in various types of cell motility and are ubiquitously expressed in all eukaryotic cells. From Lytechinus pictus (Painted sea urchin).
    836..1498    +  CDS            (3-F)Tyr-EGFP: (3-F)Tyr-EGFP is a basic (constitutively fluorescent) green fluorescent protein published in 2004, derived from Aequorea victoria.
   1556..1930    +  CDS            ACTS_PLEWA: Experimental evidence at transcript level: Swiss-Prot protein existence level 2. Actins are highly conserved proteins that are involved in various types of cell motility and are ubiquitously expressed in all eukaryotic cells. From Pleurodeles waltl (Iberian ribbed newt).
   1956..2040    +  CDS            large T antigen (fragment): large T antigen from SV40 (simian virus 40)
   2063..2184    +  polyA_signal   SV40 poly(A) signal: SV40 polyadenylation signal
   2218..2646    -  rep_origin     f1 ori (sequence partly withheld): f1 bacteriophage origin of replication; arrow indicates direction of (+) strand synthesis
   2673..2777    +  promoter       AmpR promoter: bla
   2779..3136    +  promoter       SV40 promoter: SV40 enhancer and early promoter
   3171..3965    +  CDS            NeoR/KanR: aminoglycoside phosphotransferase from Tn5; aph(3')-II (or nptII); confers resistance to neomycin, kanamycin, and G418 (Geneticin®)
   3986..4138    +  CDS            ble (fragment): BLE_KLEPN - Experimental evidence at protein level: Swiss-Prot protein existence level 1. Binding protein with a strong affinity to the bleomycin family of antibiotics. Binds to CL990; an antimitotic-antibiotic compound. From Klebsiella pneumoniae.
   4197..4244    +  polyA_signal   HSV TK poly(A) signal: herpes simplex virus thymidine kinase polyadenylation signal (Cole and Stacy, 1985)
   4335..4351    -  polyA_signal   bGH poly(A) signal (fragment): bovine growth hormone polyadenylation signal
   4573..5161    +  rep_origin     ori: high-copy-number ColE1/pMB1/pBR322/pUC origin of replication
>Addgene plasmid #231549 | pCMVtrunc beta-actinh7TAA-msfGFPΔN7ΔC11-SSSSactin | addgene full sequence | sequence record 459702 | Addgene NGS Result
TAGTTATTAATAGTAATCAATTACGGGGTCATTAGTTCATAGCCCATATATGGAGTTCCGCGTTACATAA
CTTACGGTAAATGGCCCGCCTGGGAGGTCTATATAAGCAGAGCTGGTTTAGTGAACCGTCAGATCCGCTA
GCATGGATGATGATATCGCCGCGCTCGTCGTCGACAACGGCTCCGGCATGTGCAAGGCCGGCTTCGCGGG
CGACGATGCCCCCCGGGCCGTCTTCCCCTCCATCGTGGGGCGCCCCAGGCACCAGGGCGTGATGGTGGGC
ATGGGTCAGAAGGATTCCTATGTGGGCGACGAGGCCCAGAGCAAGAGAGGCATCCTCACCCTGAAGTACC
CCATCGAGCACGGCATCGTCACCAACTGGGACGACATGGAGAAAATCTGGCACCACACCTTCTACAATGA
GCTGCGTGTGGCTCCCGAGGAGCACCCCGTGCTGCTGACCGAGGCCCCCCTGAACCCCAAGGCCAACCGC
GAGAAGATGACCCAGATCATGTTTGAGACCTTCAACACCCCAGCCATGTACGTTGCTATCCAGGCTGTGC
TATCCCTGTACGCCTCTGGCCGTACCACTGGCATCGTGATGGACTCCGGTGACGGGGTCACCCACACTGT
GCCCATCTACGAGGGGTATGCCCTCCCCCATGCCATCCTGCGTCTGGACCTGGCTGGCCGGGACCTGACT
GACTACCTCATGAAGATCCTCACCGAGCGCGGCTACAGCTTCACCACCACGGCCGAGCGGGAAATCGTGC
GTGACATTAAGGAGAAGCTGTGCTACGTCGCCCTGGACTTCGAGCAAGAGATGGCCACGGCTGCTCTGTT
CACCGGCGTGGTGCCCATCCTGGTGGAGCTGGATGGCGACGTGAACGGCCACAAGTTCAGCGTGCGCGGC
GAGGGCGAGGGCGACGCCACCAACGGCAAGCTGACCCTGAAGTTCATCTGCACCACCGGCAAGCTGCCCG
TGCCCTGGCCCACCCTGGTGACCACCCTGACCTACGGCGTGCAGTGCTTCAGCCGCTACCCCGATCACAT
GAAGCAGCACGATTTCTTCAAGAGCGCCATGCCCGAGGGCTACGTGCAGGAGCGCACCATCAGCTTCAAG
GATGACGGCACCTACAAGACCCGCGCCGAGGTGAAGTTCGAGGGCGATACCCTGGTGAACCGCATCGAGC
TGAAGGGCATCGATTTCAAGGAGGATGGCAACATCCTGGGCCACAAGCTGGAGTACAACTTCAACAGCCA
CAACGTGTACATCACCGCCGATAAGCAGAAGAACGGCATCAAGGCCAACTTCAAGATCCGCCACAATGTG
GAGGATGGCTCCGTGCAGCTGGCCGATCACTACCAGCAGAACACCCCCATCGGCGACGGCCCAGTGCTGC
TGCCCGATAACCACTACCTGAGCACCCAGAGCAAGCTGTCCAAGGACCCCAACGAGAAGCGCGATCACAT
GGTGCTGCTGGAGTTCGTGACCGCCGCCTCCAGCTCCTCCCTGGAGAAGAGCTACGAGCTGCCTGACGGC
CAGGTCATCACCATTGGCAATGAGCGGTTCCGCTGCCCTGAGGCACTCTTCCAGCCTTCCTTCCTGGGCA
TGGAGTCCTGTGGCATCCACGAAACTACCTTCAACTCCATCATGAAGTGTGACGTGGACATCCGCAAAGA
CCTGTACGCCAACACAGTGCTGTCTGGCGGCACCACCATGTACCCTGGCATTGCCGACAGGATGCAGAAG
GAGATCACTGCCCTGGCACCCAGCACAATGAAGATCAAGATCATTGCTCCTCCTGAGCGCAAGTACTCCG
TGTGGATCGGCGGCTCCATCCTGGCCTCGCTGTCCACCTTCCAGCAGATGTGGATCAGCAAGCAGGAGTA
TGACGAGTCCGGCCCCTCCATCGTCCACCGCAAATGCTTCTGAGGATCCACCGGATCTAGATAACTGATC
ATAATCAGCCATACCACATTTGTAGAGGTTTTACTTGCTTTAAAAAACCTCCCACACCTCCCCCTGAACC
TGAAACATAAAATGAATGCAATTGTTGTTGTTAACTTGTTTATTGCAGCTTATAATGGTTACAAATAAAG
CAATAGCATCACAAATTTCACAAATAAAGCATTTTTTTCACTGCATTCTAGTTGTGGTTTGTCCAAACTC
ATCAATGTATCTTAACGCGTAAATTGTAAGCGTTAATATTTTGTTAAAATTCGCGTTAAATTTTTGTTAA
ATCAGCTCATTTTTTAACCAATAGGCCGAAATCGGCAAAATCCCTTATAAATCAAAAGAATAGACCGAGA
TAGGGT
[37 nt withheld, positions 2317-2353]
AAAGAACGTGGACTCCAACGTCAAAGG
[49 nt withheld, positions 2381-2429]
T
[91 nt withheld, positions 2431-2521]
G
[124 nt withheld, positions 2523-2646]
CAGGTGGCACTTTTCGGGGAAATGTGCGCGGAACCCCTATTTGTTTATTTTTCTAAATACATTCAAATAT
GTATCCGCTCATGAGACAATAACCCTGATAAATGCTTCAATAATATTGAAAAAGGAAGAGTCCTGAGGCG
GAAAGAACCAGCTGTGGAATGTGTGTCAGTTAGGGTGTGGAAAGTCCCCAGGCTCCCCAGCAGGCAGAAG
TATGCAAAGCATGCATCTCAATTAGTCAGCAACCAGGTGTGGAAAGTCCCCAGGCTCCCCAGCAGGCAGA
AGTATGCAAAGCATGCATCTCAATTAGTCAGCAACCATAGTCCCGCCCCTAACTCCGCCCATCCCGCCCC
TAACTCCGCCCAGTTCCGCCCATTCTCCGCCCCATGGCTGACTAATTTTTTTTATTTATGCAGAGGCCGA
GGCCGCCTCGGCCTCTGAGCTATTCCAGAAGTAGTGAGGAGGCTTTTTTGGAGGCCTAGGCTTTTGCAAA
GATCGATCAAGAGACAGGATGAGGATCGTTTCGCATGATTGAACAAGATGGATTGCACGCAGGTTCTCCG
GCCGCTTGGGTGGAGAGGCTATTCGGCTATGACTGGGCACAACAGACAATCGGCTGCTCTGATGCCGCCG
TGTTCCGGCTGTCAGCGCAGGGGCGCCCGGTTCTTTTTGTCAAGACCGACCTGTCCGGTGCCCTGAATGA
ACTGCAAGACGAGGCAGCGCGGCTATCGTGGCTGGCCACGACGGGCGTTCCTTGCGCAGCTGTGCTCGAC
GTTGTCACTGAAGCGGGAAGGGACTGGCTGCTATTGGGCGAAGTGCCGGGGCAGGATCTCCTGTCATCTC
ACCTTGCTCCTGCCGAGAAAGTATCCATCATGGCTGATGCAATGCGGCGGCTGCATACGCTTGATCCGGC
TACCTGCCCATTCGACCACCAAGCGAAACATCGCATCGAGCGAGCACGTACTCGGATGGAAGCCGGTCTT
GTCGATCAGGATGATCTGGACGAAGAGCATCAGGGGCTCGCGCCAGCCGAACTGTTCGCCAGGCTCAAGG
CGAGCATGCCCGACGGCGAGGATCTCGTCGTGACCCATGGCGATGCCTGCTTGCCGAATATCATGGTGGA
AAATGGCCGCTTTTCTGGATTCATCGACTGTGGCCGGCTGGGTGTGGCGGACCGCTATCAGGACATAGCG
TTGGCTACCCGTGATATTGCTGAAGAGCTTGGCGGCGAATGGGCTGACCGCTTCCTCGTGCTTTACGGTA
TCGCCGCTCCCGATTCGCAGCGCATCGCCTTCTATCGCCTTCTTGACGAGTTCTTCTGAGCGGGACTCTG
GGGTTCGAAATGACCGACCAAGCGACGCCCAACCTGCCATCACGAGATTTCGATTCCACCGCCGCCTTCT
ATGAAAGGTTGGGCTTCGGAATCGTTTTCCGGGACGCCGGCTGGATGATCCTCCAGCGCGGGGATCTCAT
GCTGGAGTTCTTCGCCCACCCTAGGGGGAGGCTAACTGAAACACGGAAGGAGACAATACCGGAAGGAACC
CGCGCTATGACGGCAATAAAAAGACAGAATAAAACGCACGGTGTTGGGTCGTTTGTTCATAAACGCGGGG
TTCGGTCCCAGGGCTGGCACTCTGTCGATACCCCACCGAGACCCCATTGGGGCCAATACGCCCGCGTTTC
TTCCTTTTCCCCACCCCACCCCCCAAGTTCGGGTGAAGGCCCAGGGCTCGCAGCCAACGTCGGGGCGGCA
GGCCCTGCCATAGCCTCAGGTTACTCATATATACTTTAGATTGATTTAAAACTTCATTTTTAATTTAAAA
GGATCTAGGTGAAGATCCTTTTTGATAATCTCATGACCAAAATCCCTTAACGTGAGTTTTCGTTCCACTG
AGCGTCAGACCCCGTAGAAAAGATCAAAGGATCTTCTTGAGATCCTTTTTTTCTGCGCGTAATCTGCTGC
TTGCAAACAAAAAAACCACCGCTACCAGCGGTGGTTTGTTTGCCGGATCAAGAGCTACCAACTCTTTTTC
CGAAGGTAACTGGCTTCAGCAGAGCGCAGATACCAAATACTGTTCTTCTAGTGTAGCCGTAGTTAGGCCA
CCACTTCAAGAACTCTGTAGCACCGCCTACATACCTCGCTCTGCTAATCCTGTTACCAGTGGCTGCTGCC
AGTGGCGATAAGTCGTGTCTTACCGGGTTGGACTCAAGACGATAGTTACCGGATAAGGCGCAGCGGTCGG
GCTGAACGGGGGGTTCGTGCACACAGCCCAGCTTGGAGCGAACGACCTACACCGAACTGAGATACCTACA
GCGTGAGCTATGAGAAAGCGCCACGCTTCCCGAAGGGAGAAAGGCGGACAGGTATCCGGTAAGCGGCAGG
GTCGGAACAGGAGAGCGCACGAGGGAGCTTCCAGGGGGAAACGCCTGGTATCTTTATAGTCCTGTCGGGT
TTCGCCACCTCTGACTTGAGCGTCGATTTTTGTGATGCTCGTCAGGGGGGCGGAGCCTATGGAAAAACGC
CAGCAACGCGGCCTTTTTACGGTTCCTGGCCTTTTGCTGGCCTTTTGCTCACATGTTCTTTCCTGCGTTA
TCCCCTGATTCTGTGGATAACCGTATTACCGCCATGCAT
